>Addgene plasmid #90869 | Rad51AP1 B12.3 gRNA | addgene full sequence | sequence record 183917 | Addgene NGS Result
GAGGAAGCGGAAGAGCGCCCAATACGCAAACCGCCTCTCCCCGCGCGTTGGCCGATTCATTAATGCAGCT
GGCACGACAGGTTTCCCGACTGGAAAGCGGGCAGTGAGCGCAACGCAATTAATGTGAGTTAGCTCACTCA
TTAGGCACCCCAGGCTTTACACTTTATGCTTCCGGCTCGTATGTTGTGTGGAATTGTGAGCGGATAACAA
TTTCACACAGGAAACAGCTATGACCATGATTACGCCAAGCGCGCAATTAACCCTCACTAAAGGGAACAAA
AGCTGGAGCTGCAAGCTTAATGTAGTCTTATGCAATACTCTTGTAGTCTTGCAACATGGTAACGATGAGT
TAGCAACATGCCTTACAAGGAGAGAAAAAGCACCGTGCATGCCGATTGGTGGAAGTAAGGTGGTACGATC
GTGCCTTATTAGGAAGGCAACAGACGGGTCTGACATGGATTGGACGAACCACTGAATTGCCGCATTGCAG
AGATATTGTATTTAAGTGCCTAGCTCGATACATAAACGGGTCTCTCTGGTTAGACCAGATCTGAGCCTGG
GAGCTCTCTGGCTAACTAGGGAACCCACTGCTTAAGCCTCAATAAAGCTTGCCTTGAGTGCTTCAAGTAG
TGTGTGCCCGTCTGTTGTGTGACTCTGGTAACTAGAGATCCCTCAGACCCTTTTAGTCAGTGTGGAAAAT
CTCTAGCAGTGGCGCCCGAACAGGGACTTGAAAGCGAAAGGGAAACCAGAGGAGCTCTCTCGACGCAGGA
CTCGGCTTGCTGAAGCGCGCACGGCAAGAGGCGAGGGGCGGCGACTGGTGAGTACGCCAAAAATTTTGAC
TAGCGGAGGCTAGAAGGAGAGAGATGGGTGCGAGAGCGTCAGTATTAAGCGGGGGAGAATTAGATCGCGA
TGGGAAAAAATTCGGTTAAGGCCAGGGGGAAAGAAAAAATATAAATTAAAACATATAGTATGGGCAAGCA
GGGAGCTAGAACGATTCGCAGTTAATCCTGGCCTGTTAGAAACATCAGAAGGCTGTAGACAAATACTGGG
ACAGCTACAACCATCCCTTCAGACAGGATCAGAAGAACTTAGATCATTATATAATACAGTAGCAACCCTC
TATTGTGTGCATCAAAGGATAGAGATAAAAGACACCAAGGAAGCTTTAGACAAGATAGAGGAAGAGCAAA
ACAAAAGTAAGACCACCGCACAGCAAGCGGCCGCTGATCTTCAGACCTGGAGGAGGAGATATGAGGGACA
ATTGGAGAAGTGAATTATATAAATATAAAGTAGTAAAAATTGAACCATTAGGAGTAGCACCCACCAAGGC
AAAGAGAAGAGTGGTGCAGAGAGAAAAAAGAGCAGTGGGAATAGGAGCTTTGTTCCTTGGGTTCTTGGGA
GCAGCAGGAAGCACTATGGGCGCAGCGTCAATGACGCTGACGGTACAGGCCAGACAATTATTGTCTGGTA
TAGTGCAGCAGCAGAACAATTTGCTGAGGGCTATTGAGGCGCAACAGCATCTGTTGCAACTCACAGTCTG
GGGCATCAAGCAGCTCCAGGCAAGAATCCTGGCTGTGGAAAGATACCTAAAGGATCAACAGCTCCTGGGG
ATTTGGGGTTGCTCTGGAAAACTCATTTGCACCACTGCTGTGCCTTGGAATGCTAGTTGGAGTAATAAAT
CTCTGGAACAGATTTGGAATCACACGACCTGGATGGAGTGGGACAGAGAAATTAACAATTACACAAGCTT
AATACACTCCTTAATTGAAGAATCGCAAAACCAGCAAGAAAAGAATGAACAAGAATTATTGGAATTAGAT
AAATGGGCAAGTTTGTGGAATTGGTTTAACATAACAAATTGGCTGTGGTATATAAAATTATTCATAATGA
TAGTAGGAGGCTTGGTAGGTTTAAGAATAGTTTTTGCTGTACTTTCTATAGTGAATAGAGTTAGGCAGGG
ATATTCACCATTATCGTTTCAGACCCACCTCCCAACCCCGAGGGGACCCAGAGAGGGCCTATTTCCCATG
ATTCCTTCATATTTGCATATACGATACAAGGCTGTTAGAGAGATAATTAGAATTAATTTGACTGTAAACA
CAAAGATATTAGTACAAAATACGTGACGTAGAAAGTAATAATTTCTTGGGTAGTTTGCAGTTTTAAAATT
ATGTTTTAAAATGGACTATCATATGCTTACCGTAACTTGAAAGTATTTCGATTTCTTGGCTTTATATATC
TTGTGGAAAGGACGAAACACCGATGATGTTGGTGGTGTTCAAGTTTAAGAGCTATGCTGGAAACAGCATA
GCAAGTTTAAATAAGGCTAGTCCGTTATCAACTTGAAAAAGTGGCACCGAGTCGGTGCTTTTTTTGAATT
CTAGATCTTGAGACAAATGGCAGTATTCATCCACAATTTTAAAAGAAAAGGGGGGATTGGGGGGTACAGT
GCAGGGGAAAGAATAGTAGACATAATAGCAACAGACATACAAACTAAAGAATTACAAAAACAAATTACAA
AAATTCAAAATTTTCGGGTTTATTACAGGGACAGCAGAGATCCACTTTGGCGCCGGCTCGAGTGGCTCCG
GTGCCCGTCAGTGGGCAGAGCGCACATCGCCCACAGTCCCCGAGAAGTTGGGGGGAGGGGTCGGCAATTG
AACCGGTGCCTAGAGAAGGTGGCGCGGGGTAAACTGGGAAAGTGATGTCGTGTACTGGCTCCGCCTTTTT
CCCGAGGGTGGGGGAGAACCGTATATAAGTGCAGTAGTCGCCGTGAACGTTCTTTTTCGCAACGGGTTTG
CCGCCAGAACACAGGTGTCGTGACGCGGGATCCGCCACCATGACCGAGTACAAGCCCACGGTGCGCCTCG
CCACCCGCGACGACGTCCCCAGGGCCGTACGCACCCTCGCCGCCGCGTTCGCCGACTACCCCGCCACGCG
CCACACCGTCGATCCGGACCGCCACATCGAGCGGGTCACCGAGCTGCAAGAACTCTTCCTCACGCGCGTC
GGGCTCGACATCGGCAAGGTGTGGGTCGCGGACGACGGCGCCGCGGTGGCGGTCTGGACCACGCCGGAGA
GCGTCGAAGCGGGGGCGGTGTTCGCCGAGATCGGCCCGCGCATGGCCGAGTTGAGCGGTTCCCGGCTGGC
CGCGCAGCAACAGATGGAAGGCCTCCTGGCGCCGCACCGGCCCAAGGAGCCCGCGTGGTTCCTGGCCACC
GTCGGAGTCTCGCCCGACCACCAGGGCAAGGGTCTGGGCAGCGCCGTCGTGCTCCCCGGAGTGGAGGCGG
CCGAGCGCGCCGGGGTGCCCGCCTTCCTGGAGACCTCCGCGCCCCGCAACCTCCCCTTCTACGAGCGGCT
CGGCTTCACCGTCACCGCCGACGTCGAGGTGCCCGAAGGACCGCGCACCTGGTGCATGACCCGCAAGCCC
GGTGCCTGAACGCGTTAAGTCGACAATCAACCTCTGGATTACAAAATTTGTGAAAGATTGACTGGTATTC
TTAACTATGTTGCTCCTTTTACGCTATGTGGATACGCTGCTTTAATGCCTTTGTATCATGCTATTGCTTC
CCGTATGGCTTTCATTTTCTCCTCCTTGTATAAATCCTGGTTGCTGTCTCTTTATGAGGAGTTGTGGCCC
GTTGTCAGGCAACGTGGCGTGGTGTGCACTGTGTTTGCTGACGCAACCCCCACTGGTTGGGGCATTGCCA
CCACCTGTCAGCTCCTTTCCGGGACTTTCGCTTTCCCCCTCCCTATTGCCACGGCGGAACTCATCGCCGC
CTGCCTTGCCCGCTGCTGGACAGGGGCTCGGCTGTTGGGCACTGACAATTCCGTGGTGTTGTCGGGGAAA
TCATCGTCCTTTCCTTGGCTGCTCGCCTGTGTTGCCACCTGGATTCTGCGCGGGACGTCCTTCTGCTACG
TCCCTTCGGCCCTCAATCCAGCGGACCTTCCTTCCCGCGGCCTGCTGCCGGCTCTGCGGCCTCTTCCGCG
TCTTCGCCTTCGCCCTCAGACGAGTCGGATCTCCCTTTGGGCCGCCTCCCCGCGTCGACTTTAAGACCAA
TGACTTACAAGGCAGCTGTAGATCTTAGCCACTTTTTAAAAGAAAAGGGGGGACTGGAAGGGCTAATTCA
CTCCCAACGAAGACAAGATCTGCTTTTTGCTTGTACTGGGTCTCTCTGGTTAGACCAGATCTGAGCCTGG
GAGCTCTCTGGCTAACTAGGGAACCCACTGCTTAAGCCTCAATAAAGCTTGCCTTGAGTGCTTCAAGTAG
TGTGTGCCCGTCTGTTGTGTGACTCTGGTAACTAGAGATCCCTCAGACCCTTTTAGTCAGTGTGGAAAAT
CTCTAGCAGTACGTATAGTAGTTCATGTCATCTTATTATTCAGTATTTATAACTTGCAAAGAAATGAATA
TCAGAGAGTGAGAGGAACTTGTTTATTGCAGCTTATAATGGTTACAAATAAAGCAATAGCATCACAAATT
TCACAAATAAAGCATTTTTTTCACTGCATTCTAGTTGTGGTTTGTCCAAACTCATCAATGTATCTTATCA
TGTCTGGCTCTAGCTATCCCGCCCCTAACTCCGCCCATCCCGCCCCTAACTCCGCCCAGTTCCGCCCATT
CTCCGCCCCATGGCTGACTAATTTTTTTTATTTATGCAGAGGCCGAGGCCGCCTCGGCCTCTGAGCTATT
CCAGAAGTAGTGAGGAGGCTTTTTTGGAGGCCTAGGGACGTACCCAATTCGCCCTATAGTGAGTCGTATT
ACGCGCGCTCACTGGCCGTCGTTTTACAACGTCGTGACTGGGAAAACCCTGGCGTTACCCAACTTAATCG
CCTTGCAGCACATCCCCCTTTCGCCAGCTGGCGTAATAGCGAAGAGGCCCGCACCGATCGCCCTTCCCAA
CAGTTGCGCAGCCTGAATGGCGAATGGG
[124 nt withheld, positions 4929-5052]
C
[91 nt withheld, positions 5054-5144]
A
[49 nt withheld, positions 5146-5194]
CCTTTGACGTTGGAGTCCACGTTCTTT
[37 nt withheld, positions 5222-5258]
ACCCTATCTCGGTCTATTCTTTTGATTTATAAGGGATTTTGCCGATTTCGGCCTATTGGTTAAAAAATGA
GCTGATTTAACAAAAATTTAACGCGAATTTTAACAAAATATTAACGCTTACAATTTAGGTGGCACTTTTC
GGGGAAATGTGCGCGGAACCCCTATTTGTTTATTTTTCTAAATACATTCAAATATGTATCCGCTCATGAG
ACAATAACCCTGATAAATGCTTCAATAATATTGAAAAAGGAAGAGTATGAGTATTCAACATTTCCGTGTC
GCCCTTATTCCCTTTTTTGCGGCATTTTGCCTTCCTGTTTTTGCTCACCCAGAAACGCTGGTGAAAGTAA
AAGATGCTGAAGATCAGTTGGGTGCACGAGTGGGTTACATCGAACTGGATCTCAACAGCGGTAAGATCCT
TGAGAGTTTTCGCCCCGAAGAACGTTTTCCAATGATGAGCACTTTTAAAGTTCTGCTATGTGGCGCGGTA
TTATCCCGTATTGACGCCGGGCAAGAGCAACTCGGTCGCCGCATACACTATTCTCAGAATGACTTGGTTG
AGTACTCACCAGTCACAGAAAAGCATCTTACGGATGGCATGACAGTAAGAGAATTATGCAGTGCTGCCAT
AACCATGAGTGATAACACTGCGGCCAACTTACTTCTGACAACGATCGGAGGACCGAAGGAGCTAACCGCT
TTTTTGCACAACATGGGGGATCATGTAACTCGCCTTGATCGTTGGGAACCGGAGCTGAATGAAGCCATAC
CAAACGACGAGCGTGACACCACGATGCCTGTAGCAATGGCAACAACGTTGCGCAAACTATTAACTGGCGA
ACTACTTACTCTAGCTTCCCGGCAACAATTAATAGACTGGATGGAGGCGGATAAAGTTGCAGGACCACTT
CTGCGCTCGGCCCTTCCGGCTGGCTGGTTTATTGCTGATAAATCTGGAGCCGGTGAGCGTGGGTCTCGCG
GTATCATTGCAGCACTGGGGCCAGATGGTAAGCCCTCCCGTATCGTAGTTATCTACACGACGGGGAGTCA
GGCAACTATGGATGAACGAAATAGACAGATCGCTGAGATAGGTGCCTCACTGATTAAGCATTGGTAACTG
TCAGACCAAGTTTACTCATATATACTTTAGATTGATTTAAAACTTCATTTTTAATTTAAAAGGATCTAGG
TGAAGATCCTTTTTGATAATCTCATGACCAAAATCCCTTAACGTGAGTTTTCGTTCCACTGAGCGTCAGA
CCCCGTAGAAAAGATCAAAGGATCTTCTTGAGATCCTTTTTTTCTGCGCGTAATCTGCTGCTTGCAAACA
AAAAAACCACCGCTACCAGCGGTGGTTTGTTTGCCGGATCAAGAGCTACCAACTCTTTTTCCGAAGGTAA
CTGGCTTCAGCAGAGCGCAGATACCAAATACTGTTCTTCTAGTGTAGCCGTAGTTAGGCCACCACTTCAA
GAACTCTGTAGCACCGCCTACATACCTCGCTCTGCTAATCCTGTTACCAGTGGCTGCTGCCAGTGGCGAT
AAGTCGTGTCTTACCGGGTTGGACTCAAGACGATAGTTACCGGATAAGGCGCAGCGGTCGGGCTGAACGG
GGGGTTCGTGCACACAGCCCAGCTTGGAGCGAACGACCTACACCGAACTGAGATACCTACAGCGTGAGCT
ATGAGAAAGCGCCACGCTTCCCGAAGGGAGAAAGGCGGACAGGTATCCGGTAAGCGGCAGGGTCGGAACA
GGAGAGCGCACGAGGGAGCTTCCAGGGGGAAACGCCTGGTATCTTTATAGTCCTGTCGGGTTTCGCCACC
TCTGACTTGAGCGTCGATTTTTGTGATGCTCGTCAGGGGGGCGGAGCCTATGGAAAAACGCCAGCAACGC
GGCCTTTTTACGGTTCCTGGCCTTTTGCTGGCCTTTTGCTCACATGTTCTTTCCTGCGTTATCCCCTGAT
TCTGTGGATAACCGTATTACCGCCTTTGAGTGAGCTGATACCGCTCGCCGCAGCCGAACGACCGAGCGCA
GCGAGTCAGTGAGC
Features (pLannotate 1.2.2; 27 found; start..end, strand, type, name):
     15..107     +  CDS            lacI (fragment): lac repressor; lacI; The lac repressor binds to the lac operator to inhibit transcription in E. coli. This inhibition can be relieved by adding lactose or isopropyl-β-D-thiogalactopyranoside (IPTG).
    120..141     +  protein_bind   CAP binding site: CAP binding activates transcription in the presence of cAMP. E. coli catabolite activator protein
    156..186     +  promoter       lac promoter: promoter for the E. coli lac operon
    194..210     +  protein_bind   lac operator: The lac repressor binds to the lac operator to inhibit transcription in E. coli. This inhibition can be relieved by adding lactose or isopropyl-β-D-thiogalactopyranoside (IPTG). lac repressor encoded by lacI
    255..273     +  promoter       T3 promoter: promoter for bacteriophage T3 RNA polymerase
    301..527     +  promoter       RSV promoter: Rous sarcoma virus enhancer/promoter
    528..708     +  LTR            5' LTR (truncated): truncated 5' long terminal repeat (LTR) from HIV-1
    755..880     +  misc_feature   HIV-1 Ψ: packaging signal of human immunodeficiency virus type 1
    864..1227    +  CDS            HIV-1 gag (fragment): gag protein from human immunodeficiency virus 1; gag
   1373..1606    +  misc_feature   RRE: The Rev response element (RRE) of HIV-1 allows for Rev-dependent mRNA export from the nucleus to the cytoplasm.
   1983..2009    +  CDS            Rev (fragment): human immunodeficiency virus 1 (HIV-1) Rev protein; rev; enhances nuclear export of unspliced and incompletely spliced viral mRNAs
   2013..2253    +  promoter       U6 promoter: RNA polymerase III promoter for human U6 snRNA
   2301..2368    +  misc_RNA       tracrRNA (fragment): trans-activating CRISPR RNA for the Streptococcus pyogenes CRISPR/Cas9 system
   2417..2534    +  misc_feature   cPPT/CTS: central polypurine tract and central termination sequence of HIV-1
   2603..2814    +  promoter       EF-1α core promoter: core promoter for human elongation factor EF-1α
   2840..3439    +  CDS            PuroR (fragment): puromycin N-acetyltransferase; pac from Streptomyces; confers resistance to puromycin
   3455..4043    +  misc_feature   WPRE: woodchuck hepatitis virus posttranscriptional regulatory element
   4094..4113    +  misc_feature   cPPT/CTS (fragment): central polypurine tract and central termination sequence of HIV-1
   4115..4348    +  LTR            3' LTR (ΔU3): self-inactivating 3' long terminal repeat (LTR) from HIV-1
   4426..4547    +  polyA_signal   SV40 poly(A) signal: SV40 polyadenylation signal
   4587..4722    +  rep_origin     SV40 ori: SV40 origin of replication
   4743..4761    -  promoter       T7 promoter: promoter for bacteriophage T7 RNA polymerase
   4769..4924    +  CDS            lacZα (fragment): LacZα fragment of β-galactosidase; lacZ fragment
   4929..5357    +  rep_origin     f1 ori (sequence partly withheld): f1 bacteriophage origin of replication; arrow indicates direction of (+) strand synthesis
   5410..5514    +  promoter       AmpR promoter: bla
   5515..6375    +  CDS            AmpR: β-lactamase; bla; confers resistance to ampicillin, carbenicillin, and related antibiotics
   6546..7134    +  rep_origin     ori: high-copy-number ColE1/pMB1/pBR322/pUC origin of replication
