[The description below was written by a language model from this plasmid's Addgene catalogue record and pLannotate feature annotations shown in this document.]
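Description:
Rad51AP1 B12.3 gRNA is a third-generation lentiviral CRISPR guide plasmid built on the pLenti-sgRNA backbone, carrying a single guide RNA directed against human RAD51AP1 (guide designation B12.3, part of the pKMKO series). It is propagated in E. coli through a high-copy ColE1/pUC-type origin with ampicillin selection (AmpR/β-lactamase), and the backbone also retains an f1 origin, an SV40 origin, T3 and T7 promoters, and lac-derived remnants. The catalogue lists the empty backbone as 9,151 bp, whereas the sequenced plasmid is 7,302 nt. The record does not explain this difference, though replacing a filler fragment during guide cloning would be consistent with it.

The viral portion has an RSV promoter fused to a truncated HIV-1 5′ LTR, which drives Tat-independent genomic RNA production in packaging cells. It is followed by the Ψ packaging signal with a partial gag sequence, the Rev response element for nuclear export, a cPPT/CTS, a WPRE to enhance transcript expression, and a self-inactivating ΔU3 3′ LTR with a downstream SV40 polyadenylation signal. Within this frame, a human U6 RNA polymerase III promoter transcribes the spacer joined to the S. pyogenes Cas9 guide scaffold. The spacer was inserted as an oligonucleotide duplex between BsmBI sites that were destroyed on cloning. A separate EF-1α core promoter drives puromycin N-acetyltransferase for selection of transduced mammalian cells.

No Cas9 is annotated, so the nuclease must be provided separately, for example from a Cas9-expressing cell line. The plasmid was made for a large-scale CRISPR/Cas9 knockout analysis of cell-cycle genes in human cells and is suited to generating RAD51AP1 knockouts by lentiviral transduction.
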