Addgene plasmid #90869: Rad51AP1 B12.3 gRNA
Purpose: 3rd generation lentiviral gRNA plasmid targeting human Rad51AP1
Depositing lab: Iain Cheeseman. Depositing organization: Whitehead Institute for Biomedical Research. Publication: Large-Scale Analysis of CRISPR/Cas9 Cell-Cycle Knockouts Reveals the Diversity of p53-Dependent Responses to Cell-Cycle Defects. McKinley KL, Cheeseman IM. Dev Cell. 2017 Feb 27;40(4):405-420.e2. doi: 10.1016/j.devcel.2017.01.012. Epub 2017 Feb 16. PubMed 28216383.
Backbone
  Vector backbone: pLenti-sgRNA
  Backbone manufacturer: Eric Lander & David Sabatini labs (Addgene plasmid #71409)
  Backbone size w/o insert (bp): 9151
  Vector type: Lentiviral, CRISPR
  Selectable markers: Puromycin
Growth in bacteria
  Bacterial resistance: Ampicillin, 100 μg/mL
  Growth temperature: 37°C
  Growth strain: NEB Stable
  Copy number: Unknown
Gene/Insert
  Gene/Insert name: Rad51AP1 (Guide Designation B12.3) (alt name: pKMKO series)
  gRNA/shRNA sequence: CACCgATGATGTTGGTGGTGTTCAA
  Species: H. sapiens (human)
  Promoter: U6
  Cloning method: Restriction Enzyme; 5′ cloning site BsmBI (destroyed during cloning); 3′ cloning site BsmBI (destroyed during cloning)
  Sequencing primers: 5′ hU6-F (5'-GAGGGCCTATTTCCCATGATT-3'); 3′ EF1a-R (5'-CACGGCGACTACTGCACTTA-3')
Terms and licenses: Academic/Nonprofit Terms; Industry Terms: Not Available to Industry
Depositor comments: Please note that gRNA target sequence listed is not strictly the 20nt spacer sequence, but also contains the 5' BsmBI overhang. For more information about knockout human cell lines generated using this plasmid, please see http://cellcycleknockouts.wi.mit.edu/ .
How to cite: Rad51AP1 B12.3 gRNA was a gift from Iain Cheeseman (Addgene plasmid # 90869 ; http://n2t.net/addgene:90869 ; RRID:Addgene_90869)
